>Addgene plasmid #73121 | CD47-CD4d3+4-bio | depositor full sequence | sequence record 137020 | CD47-CD4d3+4-bio sequence 7001 bps
GTCGACCTCCATCACGGCCTATAAGAGTGAGGGGGAGTCAGCGGAGTTCTCCTTCCCACTCAACCTTGGA
GAGGAAAGCCTGCAGGGAGAGTTGAGATGGAAGGCAGAGAAGGCTCCTTCTTCCCAGTCCTGGATCACCT
TCTCCCTAAAGAACCAAAAGGTGTCTGTGCAGAAGTCTACTAGCAACCCCAAGTTCCAGCTGTCCGAAAC
GCTCCCACTCACCCTTCAGATACCCCAGGTCTCCCTTCAGTTTGCTGGTTCTGGCAACCTGACCCTGACT
CTGGACAGAGGGATACTGTATCAGGAAGTGAACCTGGTGGTGATGAAAGTGACTCAGCCCGACAGCAACA
CTTTGACCTGTGAGGTGATGGGACCCACCTCACCCAAGATGAGACTGATCTTGAAGCAGGAGAATCAGGA
GGCCAGGGTCTCCAGGCAGGAGAAAGTGATTCAAGTGCAGGCCCCTGAAGCAGGGGTGTGGCAATGTCTA
CTGAGTGAAGGTGAAGAGGTCAAGATGGACTCCAAGATCCAGGTTTTATCCAAAGGGTTGAATTCCGGAT
CACTGCATCATATTCTGGATGCACAGAAAATGGTGTGGAATCATCGTTAAGTCTAGACACGTGATTAATT
AAGGATCCCCCGACCTCGACCTCTGGCTAATAAAGGAAATTTATTTTCATTGCAATAGTGTGTTGGAATT
TTTTGTGTCTCTCACTCGGAAGGACATATGGGAGGGCAAATCATTTGGTCGAGATCCCTCGGAGATCTCT
AGCTAGAGGATCGATCCCCGCCCCGGACGAACTAAACCTGACTACGACATCTCTGCCCCTTCTTCGCGGG
GCAGTGCATGTAATCCCTTCAGTTGGTTGGTACAACTTGCCAACTGGGCCCTGTTCCACATGTGACACGG
GGGGGGACCAAACACAAAGGGGTTCTCTGACTGTAGTTGACATCCTTATAAATGGATGTGCACATTTGCC
AACACTGAGTGGCTTTCATCCTGGAGCAGACTTTGCAGTCTGTGGACTGCAACACAACATTGCCTTTATG
TGTAACTCTTGGCTGAAGCTCTTACACCAATGCTGGGGGACATGTACCTCCCAGGGGCCCAGGAAGACTA
CGGGAGGCTACACCAACGTCAATCAGAGGGGCCTGTGTAGCTACCGATAAGCGGACCCTCAAGAGGGCAT
TAGCAATAGTGTTTATAAGGCCCCCTTGTTAACCCTAAACGGGTAGCATATGCTTCCCGGGTAGTAGTAT
ATACTATCCAGACTAACCCTAATTCAATAGCATATGTTACCCAACGGGAAGCATATGCTATCGAATTAGG
GTTAGTAAAAGGGTCCTAAGGAACAGCGATATCTCCCACCCCATGAGCTGTCACGGTTTTATTTACATGG
GGTCAGGATTCCACGAGGGTAGTGAACCATTTTAGTCACAAGGGCAGTGGCTGAAGATCAAGGAGCGGGC
AGTGAACTCTCCTGAATCTTCGCCTGCTTCTTCATTCTCCTTCGTTTAGCTAATAGAATAACTGCTGAGT
TGTGAACAGTAAGGTGTATGTGAGGTGCTCGAAAACAAGGTTTCAGGTGACGCCCCCAGAATAAAATTTG
GACGGGGGGTTCAGTGGTGGCATTGTGCTATGACACCAATATAACCCTCACAAACCCCTTGGGCAATAAA
TACTAGTGTAGGAATGAAACATTCTGAATATCTTTAACAATAGAAATCCATGGGGTGGGGACAAGCCGTA
AAGACTGGATGTCCATCTCACACGAATTTATGGCTATGGGCAACACATAATCCTAGTGCAATATGATACT
GGGGTTATTAAGATGTGTCCCAGGCAGGGACCAAGACAGGTGAACCATGTTGTTACACTCTATTTGTAAC
AAGGGGAAAGAGAGTGGACGCCGACAGCAGCGGACTCCACTGGTTGTCTCTAACACCCCCGAAAATTAAA
CGGGGCTCCACGCCAATGGGGCCCATAAACAAAGACAAGTGGCCACTCTTTTTTTTGAAATTGTGGAGTG
GGGGCACGCGTCAGCCCCCACACGCCGCCCTGCGGTTTTGGACTGTAAAATAAGGGTGTAATAACTTGGC
TGATTGTAACCCCGCTAACCACTGCGGTCAAACCACTTGCCCACAAAACCACTAATGGCACCCCGGGGAA
TACCTGCATAAGTAGGTGGGCGGGCCAAGATAGGGGCGCGATTGCTGCGATCTGGAGGACAAATTACACA
CACTTGCGCCTGAGCGCCAAGCACAGGGTTGTTGGTCCTCATATTCACGAGGTCGCTGAGAGCACGGTGG
GCTAATGTTGCCATGGGTAGCATATACTACCCAAATATCTGGATAGCATATGCTATCCTAATCTATATCT
GGGTAGCATAGGCTATCCTAATCTATATCTGGGTAGCATATGCTATCCTAATCTATATCTGGGTAGTATA
TGCTATCCTAATTTATATCTGGGTAGCATAGGCTATCCTAATCTATATCTGGGTAGCATATGCTATCCTA
ATCTATATCTGGGTAGTATATGCTATCCTAATCTGTATCCGGGTAGCATATGCTATCCTAATAGAGATTA
GGGTAGTATATGCTATCCTAATTTATATCTGGGTAGCATATACTACCCAAATATCTGGATAGCATATGCT
ATCCTAATCTATATCTGGGTAGCATATGCTATCCTAATCTATATCTGGGTAGCATAGGCTATCCTAATCT
ATATCTGGGTAGCATATGCTATCCTAATCTATATCTGGGTAGTATATGCTATCCTAATTTATATCTGGGT
AGCATAGGCTATCCTAATCTATATCTGGGTAGCATATGCTATCCTAATCTATATCTGGGTAGTATATGCT
ATCCTAATCTGTATCCGGGTAGCATATGCTATCCTCATGATAAGCTGTCAAACATGAGAATTTTCTTGAA
GACGAAAGGGCCTCGTGATACGCCTATTTTTATAGGTTAATGTCATGATAATAATGGTTTCTTAGACGTC
AGGTGGCACTTTTCGGGGAAATGTGCGCGGAACCCCTATTTGTTTATTTTTCTAAATACATTCAAATATG
TATCCGCTCATGAGACAATAACCCTGATAAATGCTTCAATAATATTGAAAAAGGAAGAGTATGAGTATTC
AACATTTCCGTGTCGCCCTTATTCCCTTTTTTGCGGCATTTTGCCTTCCTGTTTTTGCTCACCCAGAAAC
GCTGGTGAAAGTAAAAGATGCTGAAGATCAGTTGGGTGCACGAGTGGGTTACATCGAACTGGATCTCAAC
AGCGGTAAGATCCTTGAGAGTTTTCGCCCCGAAGAACGTTTTCCAATGATGAGCACTTTTAAAGTTCTGC
TATGTGGCGCGGTATTATCCCGTGTTGACGCCGGGCAAGAGCAACTCGGTCGCCGCATACACTATTCTCA
GAATGACTTGGTTGAGTACTCACCAGTCACAGAAAAGCATCTTACGGATGGCATGACAGTAAGAGAATTA
TGCAGTGCTGCCATAACCATGAGTGATAACACTGCGGCCAACTTACTTCTGACAACGATCGGAGGACCGA
AGGAGCTAACCGCTTTTTTGCACAACATGGGGGATCATGTAACTCGCCTTGATCGTTGGGAACCGGAGCT
GAATGAAGCCATACCAAACGACGAGCGTGACACCACGATGCCTGCAGCAATGGCAACAACGTTGCGCAAA
CTATTAACTGGCGAACTACTTACTCTAGCTTCCCGGCAACAATTAATAGACTGGATGGAGGCGGATAAAG
TTGCAGGACCACTTCTGCGCTCGGCCCTTCCGGCTGGCTGGTTTATTGCTGATAAATCTGGAGCCGGTGA
GCGTGGGTCTCGCGGTATCATTGCAGCACTGGGGCCAGATGGTAAGCCCTCCCGTATCGTAGTTATCTAC
ACGACGGGGAGTCAGGCAACTATGGATGAACGAAATAGACAGATCGCTGAGATAGGTGCCTCACTGATTA
AGCATTGGTAACTGTCAGACCAAGTTTACTCATATATACTTTAGATTGATTTAAAACTTCATTTTTAATT
TAAAAGGATCTAGGTGAAGATCCTTTTTGATAATCTCATGACCAAAATCCCTTAACGTGAGTTTTCGTTC
CACTGAGCGTCAGACCCCGTAGAAAAGATCAAAGGATCTTCTTGAGATCCTTTTTTTCTGCGCGTAATCT
GCTGCTTGCAAACAAAAAAACCACCGCTACCAGCGGTGGTTTGTTTGCCGGATCAAGAGCTACCAACTCT
TTTTCCGAAGGTAACTGGCTTCAGCAGAGCGCAGATACCAAATACTGTTCTTCTAGTGTAGCCGTAGTTA
GGCCACCACTTCAAGAACTCTGTAGCACCGCCTACATACCTCGCTCTGCTAATCCTGTTACCAGTGGCTG
CTGCCAGTGGCGATAAGTCGTGTCTTACCGGGTTGGACTCAAGACGATAGTTACCGGATAAGGCGCAGCG
GTCGGGCTGAACGGGGGGTTCGTGCACACAGCCCAGCTTGGAGCGAACGACCTACACCGAACTGAGATAC
CTACAGCGTGAGCTATGAGAAAGCGCCACGCTTCCCGAAGGGAGAAAGGCGGACAGGTATCCGGTAAGCG
GCAGGGTCGGAACAGGAGAGCGCACGAGGGAGCTTCCAGGGGGAAACGCCTGGTATCTTTATAGTCCTGT
CGGGTTTCGCCACCTCTGACTTGAGCGTCGATTTTTGTGATGCTCGTCAGGGGGGCGGAGCCTATGGAAA
AACGCCAGCAACGCGGCCTTTTTACGGTTCCTGGCCTTTTGCTGGCCTTTTGCTCACATGTTCTTTCCTG
CGTTATCCCCTGATTCTGTGGATAACCGTATTACCGCCTTTGAGTGAGCTGATACCGCTCGCCGCAGCCG
AACGACCGAGCGCAGCGAGTCAGTGAGCGAGGAAGCGGAAGAGCGCCCAATACGCAAACCGCCTCTCCCC
GCGCGTTGGCCGATTCATTAATGCAGCTGGCACGACAGGTTTCCCGACTGGAAAGCGGGCAGTGAGCGCA
ACGCAATTAATGTGAGTTAGCTCACTCATTAGGCACCCCAGGCTTTACACTTTATGCTTCCGGCTCGTAT
GTTGTGTGGAATTGTGAGCGGATAACAATTTCACACAGGAAACAGCTATGACCATGATTACGCCAAGCTC
TAGCTAGAGGTCGACCAATTCTCATGTTTGACAGCTTATCATCGCAGATCCGGGCAACGTTGTTGCCATT
GCTGCAGGCGCAGAACTGGTAGGTATGGAAGATCTATACATTGAATCAATATTGGCAATTAGCCATATTA
GTCATTGGTTATATAGCATAAATCAATATTGGCTATTGGCCATTGCATACGTTGTATCTATATCATAATA
TGTACATTTATATTGGCTCATGTCCAATATGACCGCCATGTTGACATTGATTATTGACTAGTTATTAATA
GTAATCAATTACGGGGTCATTAGTTCATAGCCCATATATGGAGTTCCGCGTTACATAACTTACGGTAAAT
GGCCCGCCTGGCTGACCGCCCAACGACCCCCGCCCATTGACGTCAATAATGACGTATGTTCCCATAGTAA
CGCCAATAGGGACTTTCCATTGACGTCAATGGGTGGAGTATTTACGGTAAACTGCCCACTTGGCAGTACA
TCAAGTGTATCATATGCCAAGTCCGCCCCCTATTGACGTCAATGACGGTAAATGGCCCGCCTGGCATTAT
GCCCAGTACATGACCTTACGGGACTTTCCTACTTGGCAGTACATCTACGTATTAGTCATCGCTATTACCA
TGGTGATGCGGTTTTGGCAGTACACCAATGGGCGTGGATAGCGGTTTGACTCACGGGGATTTCCAAGTCT
CCACCCCATTGACGTCAATGGGAGTTTGTTTTGGCACCAAAATCAACGGGACTTTCCAAAATGTCGTAAT
AACCCCGCCCCGTTGACGCAAATGGGCGGTAGGCGTGTACGGTGGGAGGTCTATATAAGCAGAGCTCGTT
TAGTGAACCGTCAGATCCTCACTCTCTTCCGCATCGCTGTCTGCGAGGGCCAGCTGTTGGGCTCGCGGTT
GAGGACAAACTCTTCGCGGTCTTTCCAGTACTCTTGGATCGGAAACCCGTCGGCCTCCGAACGGTACTCC
GCCACCGAGGGACCTGAGCGAGTCCGCATCGACCGGATCGGAAAACCTCTCGAGAAAGGCGTCTAACCAG
TCACAGTCGCAAGGTAGGCTGAGCACCGTGGCGGGCGGCAGCGGGTGGCGGTCGGGGTTGTTTCTGGCGG
AGGTGCTGCTGATGATGTAATTAAAGTAGGCGGTCTTGAGACGGCGGATGGTCGAGGTGAGGTGTGGCAG
GCTTGAGATCCAGCTGTTGGGGTGAGTACTCCCTCTCAAAAGCGGGCATTACTTCTGCGCTAAGATTGTC
AGTTTCCAAAAACGAGGAGGATTTGATATTCACCTGGCCCGATCTGGCCATACACTTGAGTGACAATGAC
ATCCACTTTGCCTTTCTCTCCACAGGTGTCCACTCCCAGGTCCAAGTTTAAACTGCGGCCGCCACCATGG
CTCCTCTGGTGGCCGCTCTGCTGCTGGGCAGCGCCTGTTGTGGAAGCGCCCAGCTGCTGTTCAACAAGAC
CAAGAGCGTGGAGTTCACCTTCTGCAACGACACCGTGGTCATCCCTTGCTTCGTGACCAACATGGAAGCC
CAGAACACCACCGAGGTGTACGTGAAGTGGAAGTTCAAGGGCCGGGACATCTACACCTTCGACGGCGCCC
TGAACAAGAGCACCGTGCCCACCGACTTCAGCAGCGCCAAGATCGAGGTGTCACAGCTGCTGAAGGGCGA
CGCCAGCCTGAAGATGGACAAGAGCGACGCCGTGAGCCACACCGGCAACTACACCTGTGAAGTGACCGAG
CTGACCCGGGAGGGCGAGACAATCATCGAGCTGAAGTACCGGGTGGTGTCCTGGTTCAGCCCCGGCGCGC
C
Features (pLannotate 1.2.2; 18 found; start..end, strand, type, name):
    659..714     +  polyA_signal   β-globin poly(A) signal: rabbit β-globin polyadenylation signal (Gil and Proudfoot, 1987)
   1228..2909    -  rep_origin     oriP (fragment): Epstein-Barr virus oriP replication origin (Yates et al., 2000)
   3036..3140    +  promoter       AmpR promoter: bla
   3141..4001    +  CDS            AmpR: β-lactamase; bla; confers resistance to ampicillin, carbenicillin, and related antibiotics
   4172..4760    +  rep_origin     ori: high-copy-number ColE1/pMB1/pBR322/pUC origin of replication
   4943..5035    +  CDS            lacI (fragment): lac repressor; lacI; The lac repressor binds to the lac operator to inhibit transcription in E. coli. This inhibition can be relieved by adding lactose or isopropyl-β-D-thiogalactopyranoside (IPTG).
   5048..5069    +  protein_bind   CAP binding site: CAP binding activates transcription in the presence of cAMP. E. coli catabolite activator protein
   5084..5114    +  promoter       lac promoter: promoter for the E. coli lac operon
   5122..5138    +  protein_bind   lac operator: The lac repressor binds to the lac operator to inhibit transcription in E. coli. This inhibition can be relieved by adding lactose or isopropyl-β-D-thiogalactopyranoside (IPTG). lac repressor encoded by lacI
   5208..5224    +  promoter       tet promoter (fragment): E. coli promoter for tetracycline efflux protein gene
   5234..5259    -  CDS            bla(M) (fragment): β-lactamase lacking the signal sequence; bla(M); allows cytosolic expression of β-lactamase
   5433..5812    +  enhancer       CMV enhancer: human cytomegalovirus immediate early enhancer
   5814..6013    +  promoter       CMV promoter: human cytomegalovirus (CMV) immediate early promoter
   6081..6119    +  misc_feature   Ad SA (fragment): adenovirus major late transcript splice acceptor (Friedrich and Soriano, 1991)
   6152..6361    -  CDS            PTP (fragment): TERM_ADE02 - Experimental evidence at protein level: Swiss-Prot protein existence level 1. Protein covalently bound to the viral DNA that acts as a primer for viral genomic replication by DNA strand displacement. Assembles on the viral origin of replication in an initiation complex with viral polymerase, DBP, host NFIA and host POU2F1/OCT1. During initiation, the polymerase covalently couples the first dCTP with Ser- 580 of pTP. The terminal protein stimulates the template activity over 20 fold compared to protein-free templates. Neo-synthesized viral genomes are linked to two preterminal prot
   6392..6481    +  intron         chimeric intron (fragment): chimera between introns from adenovirus and immunoglobulin heavy chain genes
   6500..6546    +  CDS            IgH signal sequence (fragment): signal sequence from the mouse immunoglobulin heavy chain variable region
   6901..553     +  CDS            Cd4 (fragment) (across the origin): CD4_RAT - Experimental evidence at protein level: Swiss-Prot protein existence level 1. Integral membrane glycoprotein that plays an essential role in the immune response and serves multiple functions in responses against both external and internal offenses. In T-cells, functions primarily as a coreceptor for MHC class II molecule:peptide complex. The antigens presented by class II peptides are derived from extracellular proteins while class I peptides are derived from cytosolic proteins. Interacts simultaneously with the T-cell receptor (TCR) and the MHC class II presented by antigen presenti
