[The description below was written by a language model from this plasmid's Addgene catalogue record and pLannotate feature annotations shown in this document.]
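Description:
CD47-CD4d3+4-bio is a 7,001 bp mammalian expression plasmid built on the pTT3 backbone and belongs to a set of "EXPRESs" constructs encoding human erythrocyte surface proteins. It is propagated in E. coli through a high-copy ColE1/pUC-type origin and selected with ampicillin via the bla gene. The backbone also carries a fragment of the Epstein-Barr virus oriP element, which in cells supplying EBNA1 supports episomal maintenance and boosts transient expression. Short lac, tet and lacI-related fragments detected in the sequence appear to be cloning-vector remnants rather than functional parts of the design.

The expression cassette is driven by the human CMV immediate-early enhancer and promoter, followed by adenovirus-derived leader and splice sequences and a chimeric intron fragment that are typical of pTT vectors and aid mRNA processing; the annotated hit to adenoviral terminal protein on the opposite strand probably reflects this leader region rather than a real coding element. The human CD47 insert sits between retained NotI and AscI sites and is fused at its C-terminus to domains 3 and 4 of rat CD4, followed by a biotinylation peptide, with a rabbit β-globin polyadenylation signal terminating the transcript. The annotation software did not label the CD47 segment itself, but a gap lies between a partial mouse immunoglobulin heavy-chain signal sequence match and the rat Cd4 fragment, consistent with the insert's position. The record does not state which portion of CD47 is encoded. The CD4 domains provide a common tag and the peptide allows biotinylation, for example for streptavidin capture. The associated work concerns erythrocyte receptors for Plasmodium falciparum invasion, suggesting use in protein interaction screening.
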