Addgene plasmid #73121: CD47-CD4d3+4-bio
Purpose: EXPRESs plasmid for human erythrocyte surface proteins encoding CD47 with rat CD4d3+4-bio
Depositing lab: Gavin Wright. Depositing organization: Wellcome Sanger Institute. Publication: Basigin is a receptor essential for erythrocyte invasion by Plasmodium falciparum. Crosnier C, Bustamante LY, Bartholdson SJ, Bei AK, Theron M, Uchikawa M, Mboup S, Ndir O, Kwiatkowski DP, Duraisingh MT, Rayner JC, Wright GJ. Nature. 2011 Nov 9;480(7378):534-7. doi: 10.1038/nature10606. PubMed 22080952.
Backbone
  Vector backbone: pTT3
  Backbone manufacturer: Yves Durocher, NRC
  Backbone size w/o insert (bp): 6000
  Total vector size (bp): 7001
  Vector type: Mammalian Expression
Growth in bacteria
  Bacterial resistance: Ampicillin, 100 μg/mL
  Growth temperature: 37°C
  Growth strain: DH5alpha
  Copy number: Unknown
Gene/Insert
  Gene/Insert name: CD47 antigen
  Species: H. sapiens (human)
  Entrez Gene: CD47 (a.k.a. IAP, MER6, OA3)
  Promoter: CMV
  Tag / fusion protein: ratCD4d3+4 (C terminal on insert); biotinylation peptide (C terminal on insert)
  Cloning method: Restriction Enzyme; 5′ cloning site NotI (not destroyed); 3′ cloning site AscI (not destroyed)
  Sequencing primers: 5′ CMW fwd
Resource information
  A portion of this plasmid was derived from a plasmid made by: pTT3 was obtained from Yves Durocher, National Research Council of Canada-Biotechnology Research Institute
Terms and licenses: Academic/Nonprofit Terms; Industry Terms: Not Available to Industry
How to cite: CD47-CD4d3+4-bio was a gift from Gavin Wright (Addgene plasmid # 73121 ; http://n2t.net/addgene:73121 ; RRID:Addgene_73121)
