>Addgene plasmid #73121 | CD47-CD4d3+4-bio | addgene partial sequence | sequence record 140446 | rb_glob_PA_term-R 5'-CCCATATGTCCTTCCGAGTG-3'
AATTTCCTTTATTAGCCAGAGGTCGAGGTCGGGGGATCCTTAATTAATCACGTGTCTAGACTTAACGATG
ATTCCACACCATTTTCTGTGCATCCAGAATATGATGCAGTGATCCGGAATTCAACCCTTTGGATAAAACC
TGGATCTTGGAGTCCATCTTGACCTCTTCACCTTCACTCAGTAGACATTGCCACACCCCTGCTTCAGGGG
CCTGCACTTGAATCACTTTCTCCTGCCTGGAGACCCTGGCCTCCTGATTCTCCTGCTTCAAGATCAGTCT
CATCTTGGGTGAGGTGGGTCCCATCACCTCACAGGTCAAAGTGTTGCTGTCGGGCTGAGTCACTTTCATC
ACCACCAGGTTCACTTCCTGATACAGTATCCCTCTGTCCAGAGTCAGGGTCAGGTTGCCAGAACCAGCAA
ACTGAAGGGAGACCTGGGGTATCTGAAGGGTGAGTGGGAGCGTTTCGGACAGCTGGAACTTGGGGTTGCT
AGTAGACTTCTGCACAGACACCTTTTGGTTCTTTAGGGAGAAGGTGATCCAGGACTGGGAAGAAGGAGCC
TTCTCTGCCTTCCATCTCAACTCTCCCTGCAGGCTTTCCTCTCCAAGGTTGAGTGGGAAGGAGAACTCCG
CTGACTCCCCCTCACTCTTATAGGCCGTGATGGAGGTCGACGGCGCGCCGGGGCTGAACCAGGACACCAC
CCGGTACTTCAGCTCGATGATTGTCTCGCCCTCCCGGGTCAGCTCGGTCACTTCACAGGTGTAGTTGCCG
GTGTGGCTCACGGCGTCGCTCTTGTCCATCTTCAGGCTGGCGTCGCCCTTCAGCAGCTGTGACACCTCGA
TCTTGGCGCTGCTGAAGTCGGTGG
