>Addgene plasmid #73121 | CD47-CD4d3+4-bio | addgene partial sequence | sequence record 140803 | pMT2-F 5'-TTGCCTTTCTCTCCACAGGT-3'
ACCATGGCTCCTCTGGTGGCCGCTCTGCTGCTGGGCAGCGCCTGTTGTGGAAGCGCCCAGCTGCTGTTCA
ACAAGACCAAGAGCGTGGAGTTCACCTTCTGCAACGACACCGTGGTCATCCCTTGCTTCGTGACCAACAT
GGAAGCCCAGAACACCACCGAGGTGTACGTGAAGTGGAAGTTCAAGGGCCGGGACATCTACACCTTCGAC
GGCGCCCTGAACAAGAGCACCGTGCCCACCGACTTCAGCAGCGCCAAGATCGAGGTGTCACAGCTGCTGA
AGGGCGACGCCAGCCTGAAGATGGACAAGAGCGACGCCGTGAGCCACACCGGCAACTACACCTGTGAAGT
GACCGAGCTGACCCGGGAGGGCGAGACAATCATCGAGCTGAAGTACCGGGTGGTGTCCTGGTTCAGCCCC
GGCGCGCCGTCGACCTCCATCACGGCCTATAAGAGTGAGGGGGAGTCAGCGGAGTTCTCCTTCCCACTCA
ACCTTGGAGAGGAAAGCCTGCAGGGAGAGTTGAGATGGAAGGCAGAGAAGGCTCCTTCTTCCCAGTCCTG
GATCACCTTCTCCCTAAAGAACCAAAAGGTGTCTGTGCAGAAGTCTACTAGCAACCCCAAGTTCCAGCTG
TCCGAAACGCTCCCACTCACCCTTCAGATACCCCAGGTCTCCCTTCAGTTTGCTGGTTCTGGCAACCTGA
CCCTGACTCTGGACAGAGGGATACTGTATCAGGAAGTGAACCTGGTGGTGATGAAAGTGACTCAGCCCGA
CAGCAACACTTTGACCTGTGAGGTGATGGGACC
